>Addgene plasmid #26270 | pBMPGAL4LWL | depositor full sequence | sequence record 12362 | Author sequence
CTAAATTGTAAGCGTTAATATTTTGTTAAAATTCGCGTTAAATTTTTGTTAAATCAGCTCATTTTTTAAC
CAATAGGCCGAAATCGGCAAAATCCCTTATAAATCAAAAGAATAGACCGAGATAGGGT
[37 nt withheld, positions 129-165]
AAAGAACGTGGACTCCAACGTCAAAGG
[49 nt withheld, positions 193-241]
T
[91 nt withheld, positions 243-333]
G
[124 nt withheld, positions 335-458]
CCCATTCGCCATTCAGGCTGCGCAACTGTTGGGAAGGGCGATCGGTGCGGGCCTCTTCGCTATTACGCCA
GCTGGCGAAAGGGGGATGTGCTGCAAGGCGATTAAGTTGGGTAACGCCAGGGTTTTCCCAGTCACGACGT
TGTAAAACGACGGCCAGTGAGCGCGCGTAATACGACTCACTATAGGGCGAATTGGGTACCGGGCCCCCCC
TCGACGATGTAGGTCACGGTCTCGAAGCCGCGGTGCGGGTGCCAGGGCGTGCCCTTGGGCTCCCCGGGCG
CGTACTCCACCTCACCCATCTGGTCCATCATGATGAACGGGTCGAGGTGGCGGTAGTTGATCCCGGCGAA
CGCGCGGCGCACCGGGAAGCCCTCGCCCTCGAAACCGCTGGGCGCGGTGGTCACGGTGAGCACGGGACGT
GCGACGGCGTCGGCGGGTGCGGATACGCGGGGCAGCGTCAGCGGGTTCTCGACGGTCACGGCGGGCATGT
CGAGGTCGACGGTATCGATAAGCTTGCGGCCGCGGCGCGCCAGATCTTAATTAAGCTAGTTGCAGGAATT
CGGCTTCGACTAGTACTGACGGACACACCGAAGCCCCGGCGGCAACCCTCAGCGGATGCCCCGGGGCTTC
ACGTTTTCCCAGGTCAGAAGCGGTTTTCGGGAGTAGTGCCCCAACTGGGGTAACCTTTGAGTTCTCTCAG
TTGGGGGCGTAGGGTCGCCGACATGACACAAGGGGTTGTGACCGGGGTGGACACGTACGCGGGTGCTTAC
GACCGTCAGTCGCGCGAGCGCGACTAGTACAAGCCGAATTCGATATCAAGCTTACCGAAGTATACACTTA
AATTCAGTGCACGTTTGCTTGTTGAGAGGAAAGGTTGTGTGCGGACGAATTTTTTTTTGAAAACATTAAC
CCTTACGTGGATCCCGTAAGCAAATAAACAAGCGCAGCTGAACAAGCTAAACAATCTGCAGCCCAAGCTT
GAAGCAAGCCTCCTGAAAGATGAAGCTACTGTCTTCTATCGAACAAGCATGCGATATTTGCCGACTTAAA
AAGCTCAAGTGCTCCAAAGAAAAACCGAAGTGCGCCAAGTGTCTGAAGAACAACTGGGAGTGTCGCTACT
CTCCCAAAACCAAAAGGTCTCCGCTGACTAGGGCACATCTGACAGAAGTGGAATCAAGGCTAGAAAGACT
GGAACAGCTATTTCTACTGATTTTTCCTCGAGAAGACCTTGACATGATTTTGAAAATGGATTCTTTACAG
GATATAAAAGCATTGTTAACAGGATTATTTGTACAAGATAATGTGAATAAAGATGCCGTCACAGATAGAT
TGGCTTCAGTGGAGACTGATATGCCTCTAACATTGAGACAGCATAGAATAAGTGCGACATCATCATCGGA
AGAGAGTAGTAACAAAGGTCAAAGACAGTTGACTGTATCGATTGACTCGGCAGCTCATCATGATAACTCC
ACAATTCCGTTGGATTTTATGCCCAGGGATGCTCTTCATGGATTTGATTGGTCTGAAGAGGATGACATGT
CGGATGGCTTGCCCTTCCTGAAAACGGACCCCAACAATAATGGGTTCTTTGGCGACGGTTCTCTCTTATG
TATTCTTCGATCTATTGGCTTTAAACCGGAAAATTACACGAACTCTAACGTTAACAGGCTCCCGACCATG
ATTACGGATAGATACACGTTGGCTTCTAGATCCACAACATCCCGTTTACTTCAAAGTTATCTCAATAATT
TTCACCCCTACTGCCCTATCGTGCACTCACCGACGCTAATGATGTTGTATAATAACCAGATTGAAATCGC
GTCGAAGGATCAATGGCAAATCCTTTTTAACTGCATATTAGCCATTGGAGCCTGGTGTATAGAGGGGGAA
TCTACTGATATAGATGTTTTTTACTATCAAAATGCTAAATCTCATTTGACGAGCAAGGTCTTCGAGTCAG
GTTCCATAATTTTGGTGACAGCCCTACATCTTCTGTCGCGATATACACAGTGGAGGCAGAAAACAAATAC
TAGCTATAATTTTCACAGCTTTTCCATAAGAATGGCCATATCATTGGGCTTGAATAGGGACCTCCCCTCG
TCCTTCAGTGATAGCAGCATTCTGGAACAAAGACGCCGAATTTGGTGGTCTGTCTACTCTTGGGAGATCC
AATTGTCCCTGCTTTATGGTCGATCCATCCAGCTTTCTCAGAATACAATCTCCTTCCCTTCTTCTGTCGA
CGATGTGCAGCGTACCACAACAGGTCCCACCATATATCATGGCATCATTGAAACAGCAAGGCTCTTACAA
GTTTTCACAAAAATCTATGAACTAGACAAAACAGTAACTGCAGAAAAAAGTCCTATATGTGCAAAAAAAT
GCTTGATGATTTGTAATGAGATTGAGGAGGTTTCGAGACAGGCACCAAAGTTTTTACAAATGGATATTTC
CACCACCGCTCTAACCAATTTGTTGAAGGAACACCCTTGGCTATCCTTTACAAGATTCGAACTGAAGTGG
AAACAGTTGTCTCTTATCATTTATGTATTAAGAGATTTTTTCACTAATTTTACCCAGAAAAAGTCACAAC
TAGAACAGGATCAAAATGATCATCAAAGTTATGAAGTTAAACGATGCTCCATCATGTTAAGCGATGCAGC
ACAAAGAACTGTTATGTCTGTAAGTAGCTATATGGACAATCATAATGTCACCCCATATTTTGCCTGGAAT
TGTTCTTATTACTTGTTCAATGCAGTCCTAGTACCCATAAAGACTCTACTCTCAAACTCAAAATCGAATG
CTGAGAATAACGAGACCGCACAATTATTACAACAAATTAACACTGTTCTGATGCTATTAAAAAAACTGGC
CACTTTTAAAATCCAGACTTGTGAAAAATACATTCAAGTACTGGAAGAGGTATGTGCGCCGTTTCTGTTA
TCACAGTGTGCAATCCCATTACCGCATATCAGTTATAACAATAGTAATGGTAGCGCCATTAAAAATATTG
TCGGTTCTGCAACTATCGCCCAATACCCTACTCTTCCGGAGGAAAATGTCAACAATATCAGTGTTAAATA
TGTTTCTCCTGGCTCAGTAGGGCCTTCACCTGTGCCATTGAAATCAGGAGCAAGTTTCAGTGATCTAGTC
AAGCTGTTATCTAACCGTCCACCCTCTCGTAACTCTCCAGTGACAATACCAAGAAGCACACCTTCGCATC
GCTCAGTCACGCCTTTTCTAGGGCAACAGCAACAGCTGCAATCATTAGTGCCACTGACCCCGTCTGCTTT
GTTTGGTGGCGCCAATTTTAATCAAAGTGGGAATATTGCTGATAGCTCATTGTCCTTCACTTTCACTAAC
AGTAGCAACGGTCCGAACCTCATAACAACTCAAACAAATTCTCAAGCGCTTTCACAACCAATTGCCTCCT
CTAACGTTCATGATAACTTCATGAATAATGAAATCACGGCTAGTAAAATTGATGATGGTAATAATTCAAA
ACCACTGTCACCTGGTTGGACGGACCAAACTGCGTATAACGCGTTTGGAATCACTACAGGGATGTTTAAT
ACCACTACAATGGATGATGTATATAACTATCTATTCGATGATGAAGATACCCCACCAAACCCAAAAAAAG
AGTAAAATGAATCGTAGATACTGAAAAACCCCGCAAGTTCACTTCAACTGTGCATCGTGCACCATCTCAA
TTTCTTTCATTTATACATCGTTTTGCCTTCTTTTATGTAACTATACTCCTCTAAGTTTCAATCTTGGCCA
TGTAACCTCTGATCTATAGAATTTTTTAAATGACTAGAATTAATGCCCATCTTTTTTTTGGACCTAAATT
CTTCATGAAAATATATTACGAGGGCTTATTCAGAAGCTTATCGATACCGTCGACTAAAGCCAAATAGAAA
ATTATTCAGTTCCTGGCTTAAGTTTTTAAAAGTGATATTATTTATTTGGTTGTAACCAACCAAAAGAATG
TAAATAACTAATACATAATTATGTTAGTTTTAAGTTAGCAACAAATTGATTTTAGCTATATTAGCTACTT
GGTTAATAAATAGAATATATTTATTTAAAGATAATTGCGTTTTTATTGTCAGGGAGTGAGTTTGCTTAAA
AACTCGTTTAGATCCACTAGTTCTAGAGCGGCCGGCCGCTCTAGATAACTTCGTATAGCATACATTATAC
GAAGTTATAGCTTCTGATGGAATTAGAACTTGGCAAAACAATACTGAGAATGAAGTGTATGTGGAACAGA
GGCTGCTGATCTCGTTCTTCAGGCTATGAAACTGACACATTTGGAAACCACAGTACTTAGAACCACAAAG
TGGGAATCAAGAGAAAAACAATGATCCCACGAGAGATCGAATTCTAGTATGTATGTAAGTTAATAAAACC
CATTTTTGCGGAAAGTAGATAAAAAAAACATTTTTTTTTTTTACTGCACTGGATATCATTGAACTTATCT
GATCAGTTTTAAATTTACTTCGATCCAAGGGTATTTGATGTACCAGGTTCTTTCGATTACCTCTCACTCA
AAATGACATTCCACTCAAAGTCAGCGCTGTTTGCCTCCTTCTCTGTCCACAGAAATATCGCCGTCTCTTT
CGCCGCTGCGTCCGCTATCTCTTTCGCCACCGTTTGTAGCGTTACGTAGCGTCAATGTCCGCCTTCAGTT
GCATTTTGTCAGCGGTTTCGTGACGAAGCTCCAAGCGGTTTACGCCATCAATTAAACACAAAGTGCTGTG
CCAAAACTCCTCTCGCTTCTTATTTTTGTTTGTTTTTTGAGTGATTGGGGTGGTGATTGGTTTTGGGTGG
GTAAGCAGGGGAAAGTGTGAAAAATCCCGGCAATGGGCCAAGAGGATCAGGAGCTATTAATTCGCGGAGG
CAGCAAACACCCATCTGCCGAGCATCTGAACAATGTGAGTAGTACATGTGCATACATCTTAAGTTCACTT
GATCTATAGGAACTGCGATTGCAACATCAAATTGTCTGCGGCGTGAGAACTGCGACCCACAAAAATCCCA
AACCGCAATTGCACAAACAAATAGTGACACGAAACAGATTATTCTGGTAGCTGTTCTCGCTATATAAGAC
AATTTTTGAGATCATATCATGATCAAGACATCTAAAGGCATTCATTTTCGACTATATTCTTTTTTACAAA
AAATATAACAACCAGATATTTTAAGCTGATCCTAGATGCACAAAAAATAAATAAAAGTATAAACCTACTT
CGTAGGATACTTCGGGGTACTTTTTGTTCGGGGTTAGATGAGCATAACGCTTGTAGTTGATATTTGAGAT
CCCCTATCATTGCAGGGTGACAGCGGAGCGGCTTCGCAGAGCTGCATTAACCAGGGCTTCGGGCAGGCCA
AAAACTACGGCACGCTCCGGCCACCCAGTCCGCCGGAGGACTCCGGTTCAGGGAGCGGCCAACTAGCCGA
GAACCTCACCTATGCCTGGCACAATATGGACATCTTTGGGGCGGTCAATCAGCCGGGCTCCGGATGGCGG
CAGCTGGTCAACCGGACACGCGGACTATTCTGCAACGAGCGACACATACCGGCGCCCAGGAAACATTTGC
TCAAGAACGGTGAGTTTCTATTCGCAGTCGGCTGATCTGTGTGAAATCTTAATAAAGGGTCCAATTACCA
ATTTGAAACTCAGTTTGCGGCGTGGCCTATCCGGGCGAACTTTTGGCCGTGATGGGCAGTTCCGGTGCCG
GAAAGACGACCCTGCTGAATGCCCTTGCCTTTCGATCGCCGCAGGGCATCCAAGTATCGCCATCCGGGAT
GCGACTGCTCAATGGCCAACCTGTGGACGCCAAGGAGATGCAGGCCAGGTGCGCCTATGTCCAGCAGGAT
GACCTCTTTATCGGCTCCCTAACGGCCAGGGAACACCTGATTTTCCAAGCCATGGTGCGGATGCCACGAC
ATCTGACCTATCGGCAGCGAGTGGCCCGCGTGGATCAGGTGATCCAGGAGCTTTCGCTCAGCAAATGTCA
GCACACGATCATCGGTGTGCCCGGCAGGGTGAAAGGTCTGTCCGGCGGAGAAAGGAAGCGTCTGGCATTC
GCCTCCGAGGCTCTAACCGATCCGCCGCTTCTGATCTGCGATGAGCCCACCTCCGGACTGGACTCCTTTA
CCGCCCACAGCGTCGTCCAGGTGCTGAAGAAGCTGTCGCAGAAGGGCAAGACCGTCATCCTGACCATTCA
TCAGCCGTCTTCCGAGCTGTTTGAGCTCTTTGACAAGATCCTTCTGATGGCCGAGGGCAGGGTAGCTTTC
TTGGGCACTCCCAGCGAAGCCGTCGACTTCTTTTCCTAGTGAGTTCGATGTGTTTATTAAGGGTATCTAG
TATTACATAACATCTCAACTCCTATCCAGCGTGGGTGCCCAGTGTCCTACCAACTACAATCCGGCGGACT
TTTACGTACAGGTGTTGGCCGTTGTGCCCGGACGGGAGATCGAGTCCCGTGATCGGATCGCCAAGATATG
CGACAATTTTGCCATTAGCAAAGTAGCCCGGGATATGGAGCAGTTGTTGGCCACCAAAAATCTGGAGAAG
CCACTGGAGCAGCCGGAGAATGGGTACACCTACAAGGCCACCTGGTTCATGCAGTTCCGGGCGGTCCTGT
GGCGATCCTGGCTGTCGGTGCTCAAGGAACCACTCCTCGTAAAAGTGCGACTTATTCAGACAACGGTGAG
TGGTTCCAGTGGAAACAAATGATATAACGCTTACAATTCTTGGAAACAAATTCGCTAGATTTTAGATAGA
ATTGCCTGATTCCACACCCTTCTTAGTTTTTTTCAATGAGATGTATAGTTTATAGTTTTGCAGAAGATAA
ATAAATTTCATTTAACTCGCGAATATTAATGAGATGCGAGTAACATTTTAATTTGCAGATGGTTGCCATC
TTGATTGGCCTCATCTTTTTGGGCCAACAACTCACGCAAGTGGGTGTGATGAATATCAACGGAGCCATCT
TCCTCTTCCTGACCAACATGACCTTTCAAAACGTCTTTGCCACGATAAATGTAAGTCATGTTTAGAATAC
ATTTGCATTTCAATAATTTACTAACTTTCTAATGAATCGATTCGATTTAGGTGTTCACCTCAGAGCTGCC
AGTTTTTATGAGGGAGGCCCGAAGTCGACTTTATCGCTGTGACACATACTTTCTGGGCAAAACGATTGCC
GAATTGCCGCTTTTTCTCACAGTGCCACTGGTCTTCACGGCGATTGCCTATCCGATGATCGGACTGCGGG
CCGGAGTGCTGCACTTCTTCAACTGCCTGGCGCTGGTCACTCTGGTGGCCAATGTGTCAACGTCCTTCGG
ATATCTAATATCCTGCGCCAGCTCCTCGACCTCGATGGCGCTGTCTGTGGGTCCGCCGGTTATCATACCA
TTCCTGCTCTTTGGCGGCTTCTTCTTGAACTCGGGCTCGGTGCCAGTATACCTCAAATGGTTGTCGTACC
TCTCATGGTTCCGTTACGCCAACGAGGGTCTGCTGATTAACCAATGGGCGGACGTGGAGCCGGGCGAAAT
TAGCTGCACATCGTCGAACACCACGTGCCCCAGTTCGGGCAAGGTCATCCTGGAGACGCTTAACTTCTCC
GCCGCCGATCTGCCGCTGGACTACGTGGGTCTGGCCATTCTCATCGTGAGCTTCCGGGTGCTCGCATATC
TGGCTCTAAGACTTCGGGCCCGACGCAAGGAGTAGCCGACATATATCCGAAATAACTGCTTGTTTTTTTT
TTTTACCATTATTACCATCGTGTTTACTGTTTATTGCCCCCTCAAAAAGCTAATGTAATTATATTTGTGC
CAATAAAAACAAGATATGACCTATAGAATACAAGTATTTCCCCTTCGAACATCCCCACAAGTAGACTTTG
GATTTGTCTTCTAACCAAAAGACTTACACACCTGCATACCTTACATCAAAAACTCGTTTATCGCTACATA
AAACACCGGGATATATTTTTTATATACATACTTTTCAAATCGCGCGCCCTCTTCATAATTCACCTCCACC
ACACCACGTTTCGTAGTTGCTCTTTCGCTGTCTCCCACCCGCTCTCCGCAACACATTCACCTTTTGTTCG
ACGACCTTGGAGCGACTGTCGTTAGTTCCGCGCGATTCGGTTCGCTCAAATGGTTCCGAGTGGTTCATTT
CGTCTCAATAGAAATTAGTAATAAATATTTGTATGTACAATTTATTTGCTCCAATATATTTGTATATATT
TCCCTCACAGCTATATTTATTCTAATTTAATATTATGACTTTTTAAGGTAATTTTTTGTGACCTGTTCGG
AGTGATTAGCGTTACAATTTGAACTGAAAGTGACATCCAGTGTTTGTTCCTTGTGTAGATGCATCTCAAA
AAAATGGTGGGCATAATAGTGTTGTTTATATATATCAAAAATAACAACTATAATAATAAGAATACATTTA
ATTTAGAAAATGCTTGGATTTCACTGGAACTAGAATTCATAACTTCGTATAGCATACATTATACGAAGTT
ATGGATCTGAGCTCCAGCTTTTGTTCCCTTTAGTGAGGGTTAATTGCGCGCTTGGCGTAATCATGGTCAT
AGCTGTTTCCTGTGTGAAATTGTTATCCGCTCACAATTCCACACAACATACGAGCCGGAAGCATAAAGTG
TAAAGCCTGGGGTGCCTAATGAGTGAGCTAACTCACATTAATTGCGTTGCGCTCACTGCCCGCTTTCCAG
TCGGGAAACCTGTCGTGCCAGCTGCATTAATGAATCGGCCAACGCGCGGGGAGAGGCGGTTTGCGTATTG
GGCGCTCTTCCGCTTCCTCGCTCACTGACTCGCTGCGCTCGGTCGTTCGGCTGCGGCGAGCGGTATCAGC
TCACTCAAAGGCGGTAATACGGTTATCCACAGAATCAGGGGATAACGCAGGAAAGAACATGTGAGCAAAA
GGCCAGCAAAAGGCCAGGAACCGTAAAAAGGCCGCGTTGCTGGCGTTTTTCCATAGGCTCCGCCCCCCTG
ACGAGCATCACAAAAATCGACGCTCAAGTCAGAGGTGGCGAAACCCGACAGGACTATAAAGATACCAGGC
GTTTCCCCCTGGAAGCTCCCTCGTGCGCTCTCCTGTTCCGACCCTGCCGCTTACCGGATACCTGTCCGCC
TTTCTCCCTTCGGGAAGCGTGGCGCTTTCTCATAGCTCACGCTGTAGGTATCTCAGTTCGGTGTAGGTCG
TTCGCTCCAAGCTGGGCTGTGTGCACGAACCCCCCGTTCAGCCCGACCGCTGCGCCTTATCCGGTAACTA
TCGTCTTGAGTCCAACCCGGTAAGACACGACTTATCGCCACTGGCAGCAGCCACTGGTAACAGGATTAGC
AGAGCGAGGTATGTAGGCGGTGCTACAGAGTTCTTGAAGTGGTGGCCTAACTACGGCTACACTAGAAGGA
CAGTATTTGGTATCTGCGCTCTGCTGAAGCCAGTTACCTTCGGAAAAAGAGTTGGTAGCTCTTGATCCGG
CAAACAAACCACCGCTGGTAGCGGTGGTTTTTTTGTTTGCAAGCAGCAGATTACGCGCAGAAAAAAAGGA
TCTCAAGAAGATCCTTTGATCTTTTCTACGGGGTCTGACGCTCAGTGGAACGAAAACTCACGTTAAGGGA
TTTTGGTCATGAGATTATCAAAAAGGATCTTCACCTAGATCCTTTTAAATTAAAAATGAAGTTTTAAATC
AATCTAAAGTATATATGAGTAAACTTGGTCTGACAGTTACCAATGCTTAATCAGTGAGGCACCTATCTCA
GCGATCTGTCTATTTCGTTCATCCATAGTTGCCTGACTCCCCGTCGTGTAGATAACTACGATACGGGAGG
GCTTACCATCTGGCCCCAGTGCTGCAATGATACCGCGAGACCCACGCTCACCGGCTCCAGATTTATCAGC
AATAAACCAGCCAGCCGGAAGGGCCGAGCGCAGAAGTGGTCCTGCAACTTTATCCGCCTCCATCCAGTCT
ATTAATTGTTGCCGGGAAGCTAGAGTAAGTAGTTCGCCAGTTAATAGTTTGCGCAACGTTGTTGCCATTG
CTACAGGCATCGTGGTGTCACGCTCGTCGTTTGGTATGGCTTCATTCAGCTCCGGTTCCCAACGATCAAG
GCGAGTTACATGATCCCCCATGTTGTGCAAAAAAGCGGTTAGCTCCTTCGGTCCTCCGATCGTTGTCAGA
AGTAAGTTGGCCGCAGTGTTATCACTCATGGTTATGGCAGCACTGCATAATTCTCTTACTGTCATGCCAT
CCGTAAGATGCTTTTCTGTGACTGGTGAGTACTCAACCAAGTCATTCTGAGAATAGTGTATGCGGCGACC
GAGTTGCTCTTGCCCGGCGTCAATACGGGATAATACCGCGCCACATAGCAGAACTTTAAAAGTGCTCATC
ATTGGAAAACGTTCTTCGGGGCGAAAACTCTCAAGGATCTTACCGCTGTTGAGATCCAGTTCGATGTAAC
CCACTCGTGCACCCAACTGATCTTCAGCATCTTTTACTTTCACCAGCGTTTCTGGGTGAGCAAAAACAGG
AAGGCAAAATGCCGCAAAAAAGGGAATAAGGGCGACACGGAAATGTTGAATACTCATACTCTTCCTTTTT
CAATATTATTGAAGCATTTATCAGGGTTATTGTCTCATGAGCGGATACATATTTGAATGTATTTAGAAAA
ATAAACAAATAGGGGTTCCGCGCACATTTCCCCGAAAAGTGCCAC
Features (pLannotate 1.2.2; 24 found; start..end, strand, type, name):
     30..458     -  rep_origin     f1 ori (sequence partly withheld): f1 bacteriophage origin of replication; arrow indicates direction of (+) strand synthesis
    463..618     -  CDS            lacZα (fragment): LacZα fragment of β-galactosidase; lacZ fragment
    626..644     +  promoter       T7 promoter: promoter for bacteriophage T7 RNA polymerase
    653..672     -  misc_feature   MCS (fragment): pBluescript multiple cloning site
    689..758     +  protein_bind   attB: attB site for the φC31 integrase (Groth et al., 2000) phage φC31 integrase
    948..974     -  misc_feature   MCS (fragment): pBluescript multiple cloning site
   1096..1195    +  protein_bind   phage φC31 attP: attachment site of phage φC31 phage φC31 integrase
   1276..1379    +  misc_feature   P element 5' end (fragment): No description available
   1385..1429    +  promoter       hsp70 promoter (fragment): Drosophila melanogaster hsp70Bb promoter
   1458..4103    +  CDS            GAL4: GAL4 transcriptional activator; Saccharomyces cerevisiae GAL4
   4342..4362    +  misc_feature   MCS (fragment): pBluescript multiple cloning site
   4599..4622    -  misc_feature   MCS (fragment): pBluescript multiple cloning site
   4633..4666    +  protein_bind   loxP: Cre-mediated recombination occurs in the 8-bp core sequence (GCATACAT). Cre recombinase
   4670..4836    -  polyA_signal   PGK poly(A) signal (fragment): mouse phosphoglycerate kinase 1 polyadenylation signal
   4842..8961    +  gene           mini-white: white; This modified version of the white gene lacks part of the first intron.
   8967..9000    +  protein_bind   loxP: Cre-mediated recombination occurs in the 8-bp core sequence (GCATACAT). Cre recombinase
   9025..9043    -  promoter       T3 promoter: promoter for bacteriophage T3 RNA polymerase
   9086..9108    -  protein_bind   lac operator (fragment): The lac repressor binds to the lac operator to inhibit transcription in E. coli. This inhibition can be relieved by adding lactose or isopropyl-β-D-thiogalactopyranoside (IPTG). lac repressor encoded by lacI
   9112..9142    -  promoter       lac promoter: promoter for the E. coli lac operon
   9157..9178    -  protein_bind   CAP binding site: CAP binding activates transcription in the presence of cAMP. E. coli catabolite activator protein
   9191..9283    -  CDS            lacI (fragment): lac repressor; lacI; The lac repressor binds to the lac operator to inhibit transcription in E. coli. This inhibition can be relieved by adding lactose or isopropyl-β-D-thiogalactopyranoside (IPTG).
   9466..10054   -  rep_origin     ori: high-copy-number ColE1/pMB1/pBR322/pUC origin of replication
  10225..11085   -  CDS            AmpR: β-lactamase; bla; confers resistance to ampicillin, carbenicillin, and related antibiotics
  11086..11190   -  promoter       AmpR promoter: bla
