[The description below was written by a language model from this plasmid's Addgene catalogue record and pLannotate feature annotations shown in this document.]
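Description:
pBMPGAL4LWL is a Drosophila transgenesis plasmid built on pBluescript II KS(-), with a total recorded length of about 11.2 kb. It is propagated in E. coli as a high-copy plasmid through the ColE1/pUC-type origin and selected with ampicillin via the β-lactamase gene. The usual pBluescript remnants are present: an f1 origin, a lacZα fragment, the lac promoter and operator, and flanking T7 and T3 promoters.

The payload is the Saccharomyces cerevisiae GAL4 transcriptional activator, cloned between BamHI and HindIII and derived in part from pGaTB, the classic enhancer-trap GAL4 source. In the annotated sequence the GAL4 coding region sits just downstream of a short P element 5' end fragment and a fragment of the Drosophila hsp70Bb promoter. This arrangement is consistent with a minimal promoter that lets GAL4 expression be dictated by nearby genomic enhancers. Upstream of this unit lie a φC31 attB site and a φC31 attP site. attB allows integrase-mediated insertion into a genomic attP docking site, and the additional attP could serve as a target for later integrase-mediated exchange, although the record does not spell out the scheme. Downstream of GAL4, a mini-white eye-colour marker is flanked by two loxP sites (the "LWL" of the name), so transformants can be scored by eye pigmentation and the marker then excised with Cre recombinase. A PGK poly(A) signal fragment is annotated in reverse orientation just inside the first loxP.

The associated publication describes a system for directed in vivo dissection of gene expression patterns. This fits a role as a GAL4 donor cassette for site-specific integration or swapping of effectors in fly lines.
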