Addgene plasmid #26270: pBMPGAL4LWL
Depositing lab: Tom Clandinin. Depositing organization: Stanford University. Publication: A versatile in vivo system for directed dissection of gene expression patterns. Gohl DM, Silies MA, Gao XJ, Bhalerao S, Luongo FJ, Lin CC, Potter CJ, Clandinin TR. Nat Methods. 2011 Mar;8(3):231-7. doi: 10.1038/nmeth.1561. PubMed 21473015.
Backbone
  Vector backbone: pBluescript II KS(-)
  Backbone size w/o insert (bp): 8248
  Vector type: Bacterial Expression, Insect Expression ; Drosophila transgenesis
Growth in bacteria
  Bacterial resistance: Ampicillin, 100 μg/mL
  Growth temperature: 37°C
  Growth strain: DH5alpha
  Copy number: High Copy
Gene/Insert
  Gene/Insert name: GAL4
  Species: S. cerevisiae (budding yeast)
  Insert size (bp): 2965
  Entrez Gene: GAL4 (a.k.a. YPL248C, GAL81)
  Cloning method: Restriction Enzyme; 5′ cloning site BamHI (not destroyed); 3′ cloning site HindIII (not destroyed)
  Sequencing primers: 5′ M13F
Resource information
  A portion of this plasmid was derived from a plasmid made by: pGaTB (obtained from Drosophila Genomics Resource Center)
Terms and licenses: Academic/Nonprofit Terms; Industry Terms: Not Available to Industry
Depositor comments: Brand and Perrimon. Development. 1993 Jun;118(2):401-15.
How to cite: pBMPGAL4LWL was a gift from Tom Clandinin (Addgene plasmid # 26270 ; http://n2t.net/addgene:26270 ; RRID:Addgene_26270)
