>Addgene plasmid #26270 | pBMPGAL4LWL | addgene partial sequence | sequence record 32439 | 26270 with M13-rev (5' CAGGAAACAGCTATGACC 3')
GAGGATTACCTCCTAGGGACAAAGCTGGAGCTCAGATCCATAACTTCGTATAATGTATGCTATACGAAGT
TATGAATTCTAGTTCCAGTGAAATCCAAGCATTTTCTAAATTAAATGTATTCTTATTATTATAGTTGTTA
TTTTTGATATATATAAACAACACTATTATGCCCACCATTTTTTTGAGATGCATCTACACAAGGAACAAAC
ACTGGATGTCACTTTCAGTTCAAATTGTAACGCTAATCACTCCGAACAGGTCACAAAAAATTACCTTAAA
AAGTCATAATATTAAATTAGAATAAATATAGCTGTGAGGGAAATATATACAAATATATTGGAGCAAATAA
ATTGTACATACAAATATTTATTACTAATTTCTATTGAGACGAAATGAACCACTCGGAACCATTTGAGCGA
ACCGAATCGCGCGGAACTAACGACAGTCGCTCCAAGGTCGTCGAACAAAAGGTGAATGTGTTGCGGAGAG
CGGGTGGGAGACAGCGAAAGAGCAACTACGAAACGTGGTGTGGTGGAGGTGAATTATGAAGAGGGCGCGC
GATTTGAAAAGTATGTATATAAAAAATATATCCCGGTGTTTTATGTAGCGATAAACGAGTTTTTGATGTA
AGGTATGCAGGTGTGTAAGTCTTTTGGTTAGAAGACAAATCCAAAGTCTACTTGTGGGGATGTTCGAAGG
GGAAATACTTGTATTCTATAGGTCATATCTTGTTTTTATTGGCACAAATATAATTACATTAGCTTTTTGA
GGGGGCAATAAACAGTAAACACGATGGTAATAATGGTAAAAAAAAAAAACAAGCAGTTATTTCGGATATA
TGTCGGCTACTCCTTGCGTCGGGCCCGAAGTCTTAGAGCC
