>Addgene plasmid #26270 | pBMPGAL4LWL | addgene partial sequence | sequence record 32440 | 26270 with GAL4-AD (5' AATACCACTACAATGGAT 3')
CCCCACCAAACCCAAAAAAAGAGTAAAATGAATCGTAGATACTGAAAAACCCCGCAAGTTCACTTCAACT
GTGCATCGTGCACCATCTCAATTTCTTTCATTTATACATCGTTTTGCCTTCTTTTATGTAACTATACTCC
TCTAAGTTTCAATCTTGGCCATGTAACCTCTGATCTATAGAATTTTTTAAATGACTAGAATTAATGCCCA
TCTTTTTTTTGGACCTAAATTCTTCATGAAAATATATTACGAGGGCTTATTCAGAAGCTTATCGATACCG
TCGACTAAAGCCAAATAGAAAATTATTCAGTTCCTGGCTTAAGTTTTTAAAAGTGATATTATTTATTTGG
TTGTAACCAACCAAAAGAATGTAAATAACTAATACATAATTATGTTAGTTTTAAGTTAGCAACAAATTGA
TTTTAGCTATATTAGCTACTTGGTTAATAAATAGAATATATTTATTTAAAGATAATTGCGTTTTTATTGT
CAGGGAGTGAGTTTGCTTAAAAACTCGTTTAGATCCACTAGTTCTAGAGCGGCCGGCCGCTCTAGATAAC
TTCGTATAGCATACATTATACGAAGTTATAGCTTCTGATGGAATTAGAACTTGGCAAAACAATACTGAGA
ATGAAGTGTATGTGGAACAGAGGCTGCTGATCTCGTTCTTCAGGCTATGAAACTGACACATTTGGAAACC
ACAGTACTTAGAACCACAAAGTGGGAATCAAGAGAAAAACAATGATCCCACGAGAGATCGAATTCTAGTA
TGTATGTAAGTTAATAAAACCCATTTTTGCGGAAAGTAGATAAAAAAAACATTTTTTTTTTTTACTGCAC
TGGATATCATTGAACTTATCTGATCAGTTTTAAATTTACTTC
