>Addgene plasmid #26270 | pBMPGAL4LWL | addgene partial sequence | sequence record 32441 | 26270 with M13pUC-fwd
GACTCACTATAGGGCGAATTGGGTACCGGGCCCCCCCTCGACGATGTAGGTCACGGTCTCGAAGCCGCGG
TGCGGGTGCCAGGGCGTGCCCTTGGGCTCCCCGGGCGCGTACTCCACCTCACCCATCTGGTCCATCATGA
TGAACGGGTCGAGGTGGCGGTAGTTGATCCCGGCGAACGCGCGGCGCACCGGGAAGCCCTCGCCCTCGAA
ACCGCTGGGCGCGGTGGTCACGGTGAGCACGGGACGTGCGACGGCGTCGGCGGGTGCGGATACGCGGGGC
AGCGTCAGCGGGTTCTCGACGGTCACGGCGGGCATGTCGAGGTCGACGGTATCGATAAGCTTGCGGCCGC
GGCGCGCCAGATCTTAATTAAGCTAGTTGCAGGAATTCGGCTTCGACTAGTACTGACGGACACACCGAAG
CCCCGGCGGCAACCCTCAGCGGATGCCCCGGGGCTTCACGTTTTCCCAGGTCAGAAGCGGTTTTCGGGAG
TAGTGCCCCAACTGGGGTAACCTTTGAGTTCTCTCAGTTGGGGGCGTAGGGTCGCCGACATGACACAAGG
GGTTGTGACCGGGGTGGACACGTACGCGGGTGCTTACGACCGTCAGTCGCGCGAGCGCGACTAGTACAAG
CCGAATTCGATATCAAGCTTACCGAAGTATACACTTAAATT
