>Addgene plasmid #26270 | pBMPGAL4LWL | addgene partial sequence | sequence record 32442 | 26270 with Gal4_N_term
TCGGCAGCTCATCATGATAACTCCACAATTCCGTTGGATTTTATGCCCAGGGATGCTCTTCATGGATTTG
ATTGGTCTGAAGAGGATGACATGTCGGATGGCTTGCCCTTCCTGAAAACGGACCCCAACAATAATGGGTT
CTTTGGCGACGGTTCTCTCTTATGTATTCTTCGATCTATTGGCTTTAAACCGGAAAATTACACGAACTCT
AACGTTAACAGGCTCCCGACCATGATTACGGATAGATACACGTTGGCTTCTAGATCCACAACATCCCGTT
TACTTCAAAGTTATCTCAATAATTTTCACCCCTACTGCCCTATCGTGCACTCACCGACGCTAATGATGTT
GTATAATAACCAGATTGAAATCGCGTCGAAGGATCAATGGCAAATCCTTTTTAACTGCATATTAGCCATT
GGAGCCTGGTGTATAGAGGGGGAATCTACTGATATAGATGTTTTTTACTATCAAAATGCTAAATCTCATT
TGACGAGCAAGGTCTTCGAGTCAGGTTCCATAATTTTGGTGACAGCCCTACATCTTCTGTCGCGATATAC
ACAGTGGAGGCAGAAAACAAATACTAGCTATAATTTTCACAGCTTTTCCATAAGAATGGCCATATCATTG
GGCTTGAATAGGGACCTCCCCTCGTCCTTCAGTGATAGCAGCATTCTGGAACAAAGACGCCGAATTTGGT
GGTCTGTCTACTCTTGGGAGATCCAATTGTCCCTGCTTTATGGTCGATCCATCCAGCTTTCTCAGAATAC
AATCTCCTTCCCTTCTTCTGTCGACGATGTGCAGCGTACCACAACAGGTCCCACCATATATCATGGCATC
ATTGAAACAGCAAGGCTCTTACAAGTTTTCACAAAAATCTATGAACTAGACAAAACAGTAACTGCAGAAA
AAAG
